Addgene plasmid #115036: AT1G63430 O10_pECIA2
Purpose: Bait vector AT1G63430 O10_pECIA2 should be used with prey vector AT1G63430 O10_pECIA14.
Depositing lab: Youssef Belkhadir. Depositing organization: Gregor Mendel Institute of Molecular Plant Biology. Publication: An extracellular network of Arabidopsis leucine-rich repeat receptor kinases. Smakowska-Luzan E, Mott GA, Parys K, Stegmann M, Howton TC, Layeghifard M, Neuhold J, Lehner A, Kong J, Grunwald K, Weinberger N, Satbhai SB, Mayer D, Busch W, Madalinski M, Stolt-Bergner P, Provart NJ, Mukhtar MS, Zipfel C, Desveaux D, Guttman DS, Belkhadir Y. Nature. 2018 Jan 18;553(7688):342-346. doi: 10.1038/nature25184. Epub 2018 Jan 10. PubMed 29320478.
Backbone
  Vector backbone: pECIA2
  Backbone manufacturer: Chris Garcia (Addgene plasmid # 47032)
  Vector type: Insect Expression
Growth in bacteria
  Bacterial resistance: Ampicillin, 100 μg/mL
  Growth temperature: 37°C
  Growth strain: DH5alpha
  Copy number: High Copy
Gene/Insert
  Gene/Insert name: AT1G63430
  Species: A. thaliana (mustard weed)
  Entrez Gene: AT1G63430 (a.k.a. AT1G63430, F2K11.19, F2K11_19)
  Promoter: Metallothionein (Copper-Inducible)
  Tag / fusion protein: Fc, V5 and hexahistidine tags (C terminal on backbone)
  Cloning method: Ligation Independent Cloning
Terms and licenses: Academic/Nonprofit Terms; Industry Terms: Not Available to Industry
Depositor comments: Plasmid for secreted expression in Drosophila cell culture by induction via CuSO4. Insert is an extracellular domain of indicated LRR-RK, C-terminally tagged with Fc, V5 and hexahistidine tags. Insert Protein Sequence: GFASNEVQALRRFKEAIYEDPLLVMSNWNDPNSDPCDWTGIYCSPSKDHVIKINISASSIKGFLAPELGQITYLQELILHGNILIGTIPKEIGNLKNLKILDLGNNHLMGPIPAEIGSLSGIMIINLQSNGLTGKLPAELGNLKYLRELHIDRNRLQGSLLVAGASGYQSKVYSSNSSANIAGLCKSLKVADFSYNFFVGNIPKCLENLPRTSFQGNCMQNKDLKHRSSSQCANAQLVKTHGSPSAAPKHQSAQMVAKHHRAS
How to cite: AT1G63430 O10_pECIA2 was a gift from Youssef Belkhadir (Addgene plasmid # 115036 ; http://n2t.net/addgene:115036 ; RRID:Addgene_115036)
