[The description below was written by a language model from this plasmid's Addgene catalogue record and pLannotate feature annotations shown in this document.]
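Description:
AT1G63430 O10_pECIA2 is an insect-cell expression plasmid of about 5.1 kb, built on the pECIA2 backbone. It produces a secreted, tagged extracellular domain of the Arabidopsis thaliana leucine-rich repeat receptor kinase encoded by AT1G63430. In E. coli it is maintained through a high-copy ColE1/pUC-type origin and selected with ampicillin via the β-lactamase gene. The remaining bacterial annotations (lac promoter/operator, CAP site, and fragments of lacZα, lacI, rop and bom) are remnants of the cloning-vector lineage and are not functional parts of the payload. No selectable marker for insect cells is annotated.

The expression cassette is driven by the Drosophila metallothionein promoter, which is induced by copper sulfate in Drosophila cell culture. Downstream, a Drosophila BiP signal sequence directs the product into the secretory pathway. It is followed by the receptor ectodomain, which was inserted by ligation-independent cloning and matches the Arabidopsis protein Y1634_ARATH. The ectodomain is fused at its C terminus to a human IgG1 Fc fragment, a V5 epitope and, according to the catalogue entry, a hexahistidine tag that the feature table does not annotate separately. An SV40 polyadenylation signal is annotated after the cassette, on the reverse strand.

The record designates this plasmid as the bait vector, to be paired with the corresponding pECIA14 prey vector carrying the same ectodomain. The pair belongs to a collection built to map extracellular interactions among Arabidopsis LRR receptor kinases. An Fc fusion typically dimerizes the secreted protein and allows its capture, while the V5 and His tags support detection or purification, though the record does not spell out these roles.
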