Features (pLannotate 1.2.2; 18 found; start..end, strand, type, name):
     23..449     +  promoter       MT promoter: Drosophila metallothionein promoter
    467..520     +  sig_peptide    BiP signal sequence: Drosophila BiP signal sequence
    476..1309    +  CDS            Y1634_ARATH (fragment): Experimental evidence at protein level: Swiss-Prot protein existence level 1. From Arabidopsis thaliana (Mouse-ear cress).
   1340..2020    +  CDS            IGHG1 (fragment): IGHG1_HUMAN - Experimental evidence at protein level: Swiss-Prot protein existence level 1. Constant region of immunoglobulin heavy chains. Immunoglobulins, also known as antibodies, are membrane-bound or secreted glycoproteins produced by B lymphocytes. In the recognition phase of humoral immunity, the membrane-bound immunoglobulins serve as receptors which, upon binding of a specific antigen, trigger the clonal expansion and differentiation of B lymphocytes into immunoglobulins- secreting plasma cells. Secreted immunoglobulins mediate the effector phase of humoral immunity, which results in
   2039..2080    +  CDS            V5 tag: epitope tag from simian virus 5
   2180..2314    -  polyA_signal   SV40 poly(A) signal: SV40 polyadenylation signal
   2337..2421    -  CDS            large T antigen (fragment): large T antigen from SV40 (simian virus 40)
   2421..2445    +  misc_feature   MCS (fragment): pUC18/19 multiple cloning site
   2482..2498    -  protein_bind   lac operator: The lac repressor binds to the lac operator to inhibit transcription in E. coli. This inhibition can be relieved by adding lactose or isopropyl-β-D-thiogalactopyranoside (IPTG). lac repressor encoded by lacI
   2506..2536    -  promoter       lac promoter: promoter for the E. coli lac operon
   2551..2572    -  protein_bind   CAP binding site: CAP binding activates transcription in the presence of cAMP. E. coli catabolite activator protein
   2585..2677    -  CDS            lacI (fragment): lac repressor; lacI; The lac repressor binds to the lac operator to inhibit transcription in E. coli. This inhibition can be relieved by adding lactose or isopropyl-β-D-thiogalactopyranoside (IPTG).
   2860..3448    -  rep_origin     ori: high-copy-number ColE1/pMB1/pBR322/pUC origin of replication
   3619..4479    -  CDS            AmpR: β-lactamase; bla; confers resistance to ampicillin, carbenicillin, and related antibiotics
   4480..4584    -  promoter       AmpR promoter: bla
   4679..4714    +  CDS            rop (fragment): Rop protein, which maintains plasmids at low copy number; rop
   4816..4915    +  misc_feature   bom (fragment): basis of mobility region from pBR322
   4921..21      -  CDS            lacZα (fragment) (across the origin): LacZα fragment of β-galactosidase; lacZ fragment
>Addgene plasmid #115036 | AT1G63430 O10_pECIA2 | addgene full sequence | sequence record 297000 | Addgene NGS Result
GTAAAACGACGGCCAGTGAATTAATTCGTTGCAGGACAGGATGTGGTGCCCGATGTGACTAGCTCTTTGC
TGCAGGCCGTCCTATCCTCTGGTTCCGATAAGAGACCCAGAACTCCGGCCCCCCACCGCCCACCGCCACC
CCCATACATATGTGGTACGCAAGTAAGAGTGCCTGCGCATGCCCCATGTGCCCCACCAAGAGCTTTGCAT
CCCATACAAGTCCCCAAAGTGGAGAACCGAACCAATTCTTCGCGGGCAGAACAAAAGCTTCTGCACACGT
CTCCACTCGAATTTGGAGCCGGCCGGCGTGTGCAAAAGAGGTGAATCGAACGAAAGACCCGTGTGTAAAG
CCGCGTTTCCAAAATGTATAAAACCGAGAGCATCTGGCCAATGTGCATCAGTTGTGGTCAGCAGCAAAAT
CAAGTGAATCATCTCAGTGCAACTAAAGGGGGGATCCGATCTCAATATGAAGTTATGCATATTACTGGCC
GTCGTGGCCTTTGTTGGCCTCTCGCTCGGGGGGTTTGCCTCTAATGAAGTTCAAGCACTTAGAAGATTCA
AGGAAGCTATCTATGAGGACCCTTTGCTAGTTATGTCTAATTGGAATGACCCCAATTCAGATCCTTGTGA
TTGGACCGGCATTTATTGCTCTCCATCTAAAGATCATGTTATCAAGATAAATATATCCGCTTCATCGATA
AAAGGGTTTCTTGCGCCGGAATTGGGTCAAATAACGTACCTGCAGGAACTAATCCTACATGGGAACATTC
TAATAGGGACAATACCTAAGGAGATAGGAAACTTAAAGAATCTCAAAATCTTGGACTTGGGAAACAATCA
TCTTATGGGACCGATCCCTGCAGAGATCGGGAGTTTGTCCGGCATCATGATAATCAACCTTCAGTCCAAT
GGTTTGACTGGAAAGTTGCCTGCAGAGCTCGGTAACTTGAAGTACCTTAGAGAACTTCATATTGACAGGA
ATAGGCTTCAAGGAAGTCTTCTTGTTGCTGGAGCATCGGGCTATCAGTCGAAAGTGTATTCTTCAAATTC
AAGTGCAAACATCGCTGGTTTGTGCAAATCTTTAAAAGTAGCTGACTTTTCATACAACTTTTTCGTGGGA
AATATTCCAAAATGTTTAGAAAACCTTCCAAGGACGAGCTTTCAAGGGAACTGCATGCAAAACAAGGATC
TTAAGCATAGATCTTCTTCCCAATGCGCTAATGCACAACTGGTCAAAACTCATGGAAGCCCGAGCGCTGC
TCCTAAGCACCAATCAGCTCAAATGGTGGCTAAGCACCATAGAGCATCACTGGAGGTGCTGTTCCAGGGA
CCAGGGAGCGACAAAACTCACACATGCCCACCGTGCCCAGCACCTGAACTCCTGGGGGGACCGTCAGTCT
TCCTCTTCCCCCCAAAACCCAAGGACACCCTCATGATCTCCCGGACCCCTGAGGTCACATGCGTGGTGGT
GGACGTGAGCCACGAAGACCCTGAGGTCAAGTTCAACTGGTACGTGGACGGCGTGGAGGTGCATAATGCC
AAGACAAAGCCGCGGGAGGAGCAGTACAACAGCACGTACCGTGTGGTCAGCGTCCTCACCGTCCTGCACC
AGGACTGGCTGAATGGCAAGGAGTACAAGTGCAAGGTCTCCAACAAAGCCCTCCCAGCCCCCATCGAGAA
AACCATCTCCAAAGCCAAAGGGCAGCCCCGAGAACCACAGGTGTACACCCTGCCCCCATCCCGGGAGGAG
ATGACCAAGAACCAGGTCAGCCTGACCTGCCTGGTCAAAGGCTTCTATCCCAGCGACATCGCCGTGGAGT
GGGAGAGCAATGGGCAGCCGGAGAACAACTACAAGACCACGCCTCCCGTGCTGGACTCCGACGGCTCCTT
CTTCCTCTACAGCAAGCTCACCGTGGACAAGAGCAGGTGGCAGCAGGGGAACGTCTTCTCATGCTCCGTG
ATGCATGAGGGTCTGCACAACCACTACACGCAGAAGAGCCTCTCCCTGTCTCCGGGTAAATCTAGAGGGC
CCTTCGAAGGTAAGCCTATCCCTAACCCTCTCCTCGGTCTCGATTCTACGCGTACCGGTCATCATCACCA
TCACCATTGAGTTTAAACCCGCTGATCAGCCTCGACTGTGCCTTCTAAGGCCTGAGCTCGCTGATCAGCC
TCGATCGAGGATCCAGACATGATAAGATACATTGATGAGTTTGGACAAACCACAACTAGAATGCAGTGAA
AAAAATGCTTTATTTGTGAAATTTGTGATGCTATTGCTTTATTTGTAACCATTATAAGCTGCAATAAACA
AGTTAACAACAACAATTGCATTCATTTTATGTTTCAGGTTCAGGGGGAGGTGTGGGAGGTTTTTTAAAGC
AAGTAAAACCTCTACAAATGTGGTATGGCTGATTATGATCAGTCGACCTGCAGGCATGCAAGCTTGGCGT
AATCATGGTCATAGCTGTTTCCTGTGTGAAATTGTTATCCGCTCACAATTCCACACAACATACGAGCCGG
AAGCATAAAGTGTAAAGCCTGGGGTGCCTAATGAGTGAGCTAACTCACATTAATTGCGTTGCGCTCACTG
CCCGCTTTCCAGTCGGGAAACCTGTCGTGCCAGCTGCATTAATGAATCGGCCAACGCGCGGGGAGAGGCG
GTTTGCGTATTGGGCGCTCTTCCGCTTCCTCGCTCACTGACTCGCTGCGCTCGGTCGTTCGGCTGCGGCG
AGCGGTATCAGCTCACTCAAAGGCGGTAATACGGTTATCCACAGAATCAGGGGATAACGCAGGAAAGAAC
ATGTGAGCAAAAGGCCAGCAAAAGGCCAGGAACCGTAAAAAGGCCGCGTTGCTGGCGTTTTTCCATAGGC
TCCGCCCCCCTGACGAGCATCACAAAAATCGACGCTCAAGTCAGAGGTGGCGAAACCCGACAGGACTATA
AAGATACCAGGCGTTTCCCCCTGGAAGCTCCCTCGTGCGCTCTCCTGTTCCGACCCTGCCGCTTACCGGA
TACCTGTCCGCCTTTCTCCCTTCGGGAAGCGTGGCGCTTTCTCATAGCTCACGCTGTAGGTATCTCAGTT
CGGTGTAGGTCGTTCGCTCCAAGCTGGGCTGTGTGCACGAACCCCCCGTTCAGCCCGACCGCTGCGCCTT
ATCCGGTAACTATCGTCTTGAGTCCAACCCGGTAAGACACGACTTATCGCCACTGGCAGCAGCCACTGGT
AACAGGATTAGCAGAGCGAGGTATGTAGGCGGTGCTACAGAGTTCTTGAAGTGGTGGCCTAACTACGGCT
ACACTAGAAGAACAGTATTTGGTATCTGCGCTCTGCTGAAGCCAGTTACCTTCGGAAAAAGAGTTGGTAG
CTCTTGATCCGGCAAACAAACCACCGCTGGTAGCGGTGGTTTTTTTGTTTGCAAGCAGCAGATTACGCGC
AGAAAAAAAGGATCTCAAGAAGATCCTTTGATCTTTTCTACGGGGTCTGACGCTCAGTGGAACGAAAACT
CACGTTAAGGGATTTTGGTCATGAGATTATCAAAAAGGATCTTCACCTAGATCCTTTTAAATTAAAAATG
AAGTTTTAAATCAATCTAAAGTATATATGAGTAAACTTGGTCTGACAGTTACCAATGCTTAATCAGTGAG
GCACCTATCTCAGCGATCTGTCTATTTCGTTCATCCATAGTTGCCTGACTCCCCGTCGTGTAGATAACTA
CGATACGGGAGGGCTTACCATCTGGCCCCAGTGCTGCAATGATACCGCGAGACCCACGCTCACCGGCTCC
AGATTTATCAGCAATAAACCAGCCAGCCGGAAGGGCCGAGCGCAGAAGTGGTCCTGCAACTTTATCCGCC
TCCATCCAGTCTATTAATTGTTGCCGGGAAGCTAGAGTAAGTAGTTCGCCAGTTAATAGTTTGCGCAACG
TTGTTGCCATTGCTACAGGCATCGTGGTGTCACGCTCGTCGTTTGGTATGGCTTCATTCAGCTCCGGTTC
CCAACGATCAAGGCGAGTTACATGATCCCCCATGTTGTGCAAAAAAGCGGTTAGCTCCTTCGGTCCTCCG
ATCGTTGTCAGAAGTAAGTTGGCCGCAGTGTTATCACTCATGGTTATGGCAGCACTGCATAATTCTCTTA
CTGTCATGCCATCCGTAAGATGCTTTTCTGTGACTGGTGAGTACTCAACCAAGTCATTCTGAGAATAGTG
TATGCGGCGACCGAGTTGCTCTTGCCCGGCGTCAATACGGGATAATACCGCGCCACATAGCAGAACTTTA
AAAGTGCTCATCATTGGAAAACGTTCTTCGGGGCGAAAACTCTCAAGGATCTTACCGCTGTTGAGATCCA
GTTCGATGTAACCCACTCGTGCACCCAACTGATCTTCAGCATCTTTTACTTTCACCAGCGTTTCTGGGTG
AGCAAAAACAGGAAGGCAAAATGCCGCAAAAAAGGGAATAAGGGCGACACGGAAATGTTGAATACTCATA
CTCTTCCTTTTTCAATATTATTGAAGCATTTATCAGGGTTATTGTCTCATGAGCGGATACATATTTGAAT
GTATTTAGAAAAATAAACAAATAGGGGTTCCGCGCACATTTCCCCGAAAAGTGCCACCTGACGTCTAAGA
AACCATTATTATCATGACATTAACCTATAAAAATAGGCGTATCACGAGGCCCTTTCGTCTCGCGCGTTTC
GGTGATGACGGTGAAAACCTCTGACACATGCAGCTCCCGGAGACGGTCACAGCTTGTCTGTAAGCGGATG
CCGGGAGCAGACAAGCCCGTCAGGGCGCGTCAGCGGGTGTTGGCGGGTGTCGGGGCTGGCTTAACTATGC
GGCATCAGAGCAGATTGTACTGAGAGTGCACCATATGCGGTGTGAAATACCGCACAGATGCGTAAGGAGA
AAATACCGCATCAGGCGCCATTCGCCATTCAGGCTGCGCAACTGTTGGGAAGGGCGATCGGTGCGGGCCT
CTTCGCTATTACGCCAGCTGGCGAAAGGGGGATGTGCTGCAAGGCGATTAAGTTGGGTAACGCCAGGGTT
TTCCCAGTCACGACGTT
